>Addgene plasmid #90497 | pPKm- 226 | addgene full sequence | sequence record 204868 | Addgene NGS Result
GACGGATCGGGAGATCTCCCGATCCCCTATGGTGCACTCTCAGTACAATCTGCTCTGATGCCGCATAGTT
AAGCCAGTATCTGCTCCCTGCTTGTGTGTTGGAGGTCGCTGAGTAGTGCGCGAGCAAAATTTAAGCTACA
ACAAGGCAAGGCTTGACCGACAATTGCATGAAGAATCTGCTTAGGGTTAGGCGTTTTGCGCTGCTTCGCG
ATGTACGGGCCAGATATACGCGTTGACATTGATTATTGACTAGTTATTAATAGTAATCAATTACGGGGTC
ATTAGTTCATAGCCCATATATGGAGTTCCGCGTTACATAACTTACGGTAAATGGCCCGCCTGGCTGACCG
CCCAACGACCCCCGCCCATTGACGTCAATAATGACGTATGTTCCCATAGTAACGCCAATAGGGACTTTCC
ATTGACGTCAATGGGTGGAGTATTTACGGTAAACTGCCCACTTGGCAGTACATCAAGTGTATCATATGCC
AAGTACGCCCCCTATTGACGTCAATGACGGTAAATGGCCCGCCTGGCATTATGCCCAGTACATGACCTTA
TGGGACTTTCCTACTTGGCAGTACATCTACGTATTAGTCATCGCTATTACCATGGTGATGCGGTTTTGGC
AGTACATCAATGGGCGTGGATAGCGGTTTGACTCACGGGGATTTCCAAGTCTCCACCCCATTGACGTCAA
TGGGAGTTTGTTTTGGCACCAAAATCAACGGGACTTTCCAAAATGTCGTAACAACTCCGCCCCATTGACG
CAAATGGGCGGTAGGCGTGTACGGTGGGAGGTCTATATAAGCAGAGCTCTCTGGCTAACTAGAGAACCCA
CTGCTTACTGGCTTATCGAAATTAATACGACTCACTATAGGGAGACCCAAGCTTGGTACCATGCCTCTGT
TTGAGCTTTTCAGGCTCACCAAAGCTAAGCTTGAATCTGCTCAAGACAGGAACCCTTCTCCACCTGTAGA
TGAAGTTGTGGAGCTGGTGTGGGAAAATGGTCAGATATCAACTCAAAGTCAGTCAAGTAGATCGAGGAAC
ATTCCTCCACCACAAGCAAACTCTTCTAGAGCTAGAGAGATTGGAAATGGCTCAAAGACGACTATGGTGG
ACGAGATCCCTATGTCAGTGCCATCACTAATGACGGGTTTGAGTCAAGACGATGACTTTGTTCCATGGTT
GAATCATCATCCCTCCCTTGATGGATATTGCTCTGATTTCTTGCGTGATGTGTCGTCTCCTGTTACTGTC
AACGAGCAAGAGAGTGATATGGCGGTAAACCAAACTGCTTTCCCGTTGTTTCAGAGAAGAAAGGATGGCA
ATGAATCAGCTCCTGCTGCTTCTTCGTCGCAGTATAACGGTTTCCAATCGCATTCTCTGTATGGAAGTGA
TAGAGCTAGAGATCTTCCTAGCCAACAAACCAATCCGGATCGGTTTACTCAGACGCAGGAACCACTAATT
ACTAGTAACAAGCCTAGTTTGGTCAACTTTTCACATTTCTTACGCCCTGCAACTTTTGCGAAGACTACTA
ATAATAACCTTCATGACACTAAAGAAAAGAGTCCTCAAAGCCCGCCAAATGTGTTTCAGACCAGAGTTCT
TGGAGCTAAAGACTCTGAAGATAAGGTTCTTAACGAGTCTGTTGCTTCTGCTACGCCTAAAGATAACCAA
AAGGCTTGCCTAATATCAGAGGACTCATGTAGAAAAGACCAAGAGAGTGAAAAAGCAGTTGTATGTTCTT
CTGTTGGCTCGGGTAATAGTCTCGATGGCCCATCCGAAAGTCCTTCACTTTCTTTAAAGAGAAAGCATTC
GAATATTCAAGACATTGACTGTCATAGTGAAGATGTGGAAGAAGAATCAGGAGATGGAAGAAAGGAAGCA
GGTCCATCTCGAACGGGTTTGGGTTCAAAGAGAAGCCGCTCTGCAGAAGTGCATAATCTGTCTGAAAGGA
GACGGCGTGATAGGATCAACGAGAAGATGCGTGCCCTGCAAGAACTCATTCCAAACTGTAACAAGGTGGA
CAAAGCTTCGATGCTAGATGAAGCCATCGAGTATCTCAAGTCACTCCAACTTCAAGTGCAGATCATGTCA
ATGGCGTCTGGTTACTATCTGCCACCGGCGGTTATGTTCCCACCGGGTATGGGGCATTACCCGGCAGCAG
CTGCTGCAATGGCAATGGGTATGGGAATGCCTTATGCAATGGGCTTGCCTGATTTGAGCCGTGGTGGTTC
ATCGGTTAACCACGGACCACAGTTCCAAGTCTCGGGGATGCAACAACAACCAGTGGCGATGGGTATTCCA
CGTGTCTCTGGTGGTGGTATCTTTGCCGGTTCTTCGACGATTGGCAATGGCTCGACTAGAGATTTATCTG
GTTCTAAAGATCAAACAACGACGAATAACAACAGTAACTTGAAACCAATAAAGAGAAAACAGGGGTCTTC
TGATCAGTTTTGTGGATCGTCGGACAGCGCCGGCAGCGCCGGCAGCGCCGGCAGCGGATCCGAGGCTAGT
GGATCTGGGAGAGCAGATGCTCTGGATGACTTTGATCTGGACATGCTGGGCTCCGACGCACTCGATGACT
TCGATCTGGATATGCTTGGCAGCGACGCACTGGACGACTTCGATCTGGACATGTTGGGATCTGACGCGCT
GGACGACTTCGATCTGGACATGCTGATCAATTCTCGCTCATCCGGTTCACCAAAGAAAAAGAGGAAGGTT
GGGAGTCAGTATCTTCCCGATACCGACGATCGGCACCGGATAGAGGAAAAGAGGAAGCGGACATACGAGA
CCTTCAAATCTATCATGAAGAAGTCACCCTTCTCTGGACCCACCGATCCCAGACCCCCGCCCCGGCGCAT
TGCCGTACCCTCCCGCAGTAGCGCCTCAGTCCCCAAGCCTGCACCTCAACCTTATCCTTTTACCAGTTCA
CTGTCTACCATTAATTACGACGAGTTTCCGACGATGGTGTTTCCCTCTGGCCAGATATCTCAGGCCTCTG
CCCTGGCGCCTGCACCTCCACAGGTACTGCCTCAGGCACCGGCACCCGCCCCGGCTCCTGCAATGGTGTC
CGCCCTCGCTCAGGCCCCCGCACCTGTGCCTGTACTTGCCCCTGGCCCCCCGCAGGCTGTCGCTCCTCCT
GCCCCCAAGCCTACCCAGGCCGGGGAGGGAACTCTGTCAGAGGCCTTGTTGCAGTTGCAGTTCGATGACG
AGGACCTGGGAGCTCTTCTGGGCAATTCTACCGACCCCGCCGTCTTCACTGACCTGGCAAGCGTGGACAA
TAGCGAATTTCAACAGTTGCTTAACCAGGGTATTCCGGTTGCTCCGCATACTACTGAGCCCATGCTGATG
GAATACCCTGAGGCCATCACCAGATTGGTCACCGGGGCACAGCGGCCTCCGGACCCAGCTCCCGCCCCTC
TGGGCGCCCCCGGACTGCCAAACGGCCTGCTGTCCGGAGACGAAGATTTCTCTAGTATTGCCGACATGGA
CTTTTCTGCCCTTTTGGGCAGCGGGAGCGGTTCCAGAGATAGTCGCGAAGGAATGTTCCTGCCAAAACCC
GAAGCAGGCAGCGCCATAAGTGACGTGTTCGAGGGACGGGAAGTGTGCCAGCCAAAGAGGATTAGACCAT
TCCACCCACCAGGCTCTCCCTGGGCTAATAGGCCCCTCCCTGCTTCATTGGCGCCTACTCCGACTGGTCC
CGTCCACGAGCCAGTGGGGTCTCTGACTCCTGCACCTGTGCCACAGCCCCTGGACCCAGCCCCAGCTGTC
ACCCCCGAGGCCAGCCACCTGCTCGAAGATCCAGATGAGGAAACCTCCCAGGCCGTAAAGGCCTTGCGGG
AAATGGCCGATACTGTAATCCCACAGAAAGAGGAGGCCGCCATTTGTGGGCAAATGGATCTCAGTCATCC
CCCTCCAAGGGGTCACCTGGATGAATTGACCACAACCTTGGAATCAATGACAGAAGACCTCAATCTGGAT
AGCCCCCTGACGCCGGAGCTGAACGAGATTCTTGACACTTTTCTCAACGATGAATGCCTCTTGCATGCCA
TGCATATCAGCACCGGCCTGTCTATTTTTGATACCTCCTTGTTTTGATAAGCGGCCGCTCGAGCATGCAT
CTAGAGGGCCCTATTCTATAGTGTCACCTAAATGCTAGAGCTCGCTGATCAGCCTCGACTGTGCCTTCTA
GTTGCCAGCCATCTGTTGTTTGCCCCTCCCCCGTGCCTTCCTTGACCCTGGAAGGTGCCACTCCCACTGT
CCTTTCCTAATAAAATGAGGAAATTGCATCGCATTGTCTGAGTAGGTGTCATTCTATTCTGGGGGGTGGG
GTGGGGCAGGACAGCAAGGGGGAGGATTGGGAAGACAATAGCAGGCATGCTGGGGATGCGGTGGGCTCTA
TGGCTTCTGAGGCGGAAAGAACCAGCTGGGGCTCTAGGGGGTATCCCC
[124 nt withheld, positions 4459-4582]
C
[91 nt withheld, positions 4584-4674]
A
[49 nt withheld, positions 4676-4724]
CCTTTGACGTTGGAGTCCACGTTCTTT
[37 nt withheld, positions 4752-4788]
ACCCTATCTCGGTCTATTCTTTTGATTTATAAGGGATTTTGCCGATTTCGGCCTATTGGTTAAAAAATGA
GCTGATTTAACAAAAATTTAACGCGAATTAATTCTGTGGAATGTGTGTCAGTTAGGGTGTGGAAAGTCCC
CAGGCTCCCCAGCAGGCAGAAGTATGCAAAGCATGCATCTCAATTAGTCAGCAACCAGGTGTGGAAAGTC
CCCAGGCTCCCCAGCAGGCAGAAGTATGCAAAGCATGCATCTCAATTAGTCAGCAACCATAGTCCCGCCC
CTAACTCCGCCCATCCCGCCCCTAACTCCGCCCAGTTCCGCCCATTCTCCGCCCCATGGCTGACTAATTT
TTTTTATTTATGCAGAGGCCGAGGCCGCCTCTGCCTCTGAGCTATTCCAGAAGTAGTGAGGAGGCTTTTT
TGGAGGCCTAGGCTTTTGCAAAAAGCTCCCGGGAGCTTGTATATCCATTTTCGGATCTGATCAAGAGACA
GGATGAGGATCGTTTCGCATGATTGAACAAGATGGATTGCACGCAGGTTCTCCGGCCGCTTGGGTGGAGA
GGCTATTCGGCTATGACTGGGCACAACAGACAATCGGCTGCTCTGATGCCGCCGTGTTCCGGCTGTCAGC
GCAGGGGCGCCCGGTTCTTTTTGTCAAGACCGACCTGTCCGGTGCCCTGAATGAACTGCAGGACGAGGCA
GCGCGGCTATCGTGGCTGGCCACGACGGGCGTTCCTTGCGCAGCTGTGCTCGACGTTGTCACTGAAGCGG
GAAGGGACTGGCTGCTATTGGGCGAAGTGCCGGGGCAGGATCTCCTGTCATCTCACCTTGCTCCTGCCGA
GAAAGTATCCATCATGGCTGATGCAATGCGGCGGCTGCATACGCTTGATCCGGCTACCTGCCCATTCGAC
CACCAAGCGAAACATCGCATCGAGCGAGCACGTACTCGGATGGAAGCCGGTCTTGTCGATCAGGATGATC
TGGACGAAGAGCATCAGGGGCTCGCGCCAGCCGAACTGTTCGCCAGGCTCAAGGCGCGCATGCCCGACGG
CGAGGATCTCGTCGTGACCCATGGCGATGCCTGCTTGCCGAATATCATGGTGGAAAATGGCCGCTTTTCT
GGATTCATCGACTGTGGCCGGCTGGGTGTGGCGGACCGCTATCAGGACATAGCGTTGGCTACCCGTGATA
TTGCTGAAGAGCTTGGCGGCGAATGGGCTGACCGCTTCCTCGTGCTTTACGGTATCGCCGCTCCCGATTC
GCAGCGCATCGCCTTCTATCGCCTTCTTGACGAGTTCTTCTGAGCGGGACTCTGGGGTTCGAAATGACCG
ACCAAGCGACGCCCAACCTGCCATCACGAGATTTCGATTCCACCGCCGCCTTCTATGAAAGGTTGGGCTT
CGGAATCGTTTTCCGGGACGCCGGCTGGATGATCCTCCAGCGCGGGGATCTCATGCTGGAGTTCTTCGCC
CACCCCAACTTGTTTATTGCAGCTTATAATGGTTACAAATAAAGCAATAGCATCACAAATTTCACAAATA
AAGCATTTTTTTCACTGCATTCTAGTTGTGGTTTGTCCAAACTCATCAATGTATCTTATCATGTCTGTAT
ACCGTCGACCTCTAGCTAGAGCTTGGCGTAATCATGGTCATAGCTGTTTCCTGTGTGAAATTGTTATCCG
CTCACAATTCCACACAACATACGAGCCGGAAGCATAAAGTGTAAAGCCTGGGGTGCCTAATGAGTGAGCT
AACTCACATTAATTGCGTTGCGCTCACTGCCCGCTTTCCAGTCGGGAAACCTGTCGTGCCAGCTGCATTA
ATGAATCGGCCAACGCGCGGGGAGAGGCGGTTTGCGTATTGGGCGCTCTTCCGCTTCCTCGCTCACTGAC
TCGCTGCGCTCGGTCGTTCGGCTGCGGCGAGCGGTATCAGCTCACTCAAAGGCGGTAATACGGTTATCCA
CAGAATCAGGGGATAACGCAGGAAAGAACATGTGAGCAAAAGGCCAGCAAAAGGCCAGGAACCGTAAAAA
GGCCGCGTTGCTGGCGTTTTTCCATAGGCTCCGCCCCCCTGACGAGCATCACAAAAATCGACGCTCAAGT
CAGAGGTGGCGAAACCCGACAGGACTATAAAGATACCAGGCGTTTCCCCCTGGAAGCTCCCTCGTGCGCT
CTCCTGTTCCGACCCTGCCGCTTACCGGATACCTGTCCGCCTTTCTCCCTTCGGGAAGCGTGGCGCTTTC
TCATAGCTCACGCTGTAGGTATCTCAGTTCGGTGTAGGTCGTTCGCTCCAAGCTGGGCTGTGTGCACGAA
CCCCCCGTTCAGCCCGACCGCTGCGCCTTATCCGGTAACTATCGTCTTGAGTCCAACCCGGTAAGACACG
ACTTATCGCCACTGGCAGCAGCCACTGGTAACAGGATTAGCAGAGCGAGGTATGTAGGCGGTGCTACAGA
GTTCTTGAAGTGGTGGCCTAACTACGGCTACACTAGAAGAACAGTATTTGGTATCTGCGCTCTGCTGAAG
CCAGTTACCTTCGGAAAAAGAGTTGGTAGCTCTTGATCCGGCAAACAAACCACCGCTGGTAGCGGTGGTT
TTTTTGTTTGCAAGCAGCAGATTACGCGCAGAAAAAAAGGATCTCAAGAAGATCCTTTGATCTTTTCTAC
GGGGTCTGACGCTCAGTGGAACGAAAACTCACGTTAAGGGATTTTGGTCATGAGATTATCAAAAAGGATC
TTCACCTAGATCCTTTTAAATTAAAAATGAAGTTTTAAATCAATCTAAAGTATATATGAGTAAACTTGGT
CTGACAGTTACCAATGCTTAATCAGTGAGGCACCTATCTCAGCGATCTGTCTATTTCGTTCATCCATAGT
TGCCTGACTCCCCGTCGTGTAGATAACTACGATACGGGAGGGCTTACCATCTGGCCCCAGTGCTGCAATG
ATACCGCGAGACCCACGCTCACCGGCTCCAGATTTATCAGCAATAAACCAGCCAGCCGGAAGGGCCGAGC
GCAGAAGTGGTCCTGCAACTTTATCCGCCTCCATCCAGTCTATTAATTGTTGCCGGGAAGCTAGAGTAAG
TAGTTCGCCAGTTAATAGTTTGCGCAACGTTGTTGCCATTGCTACAGGCATCGTGGTGTCACGCTCGTCG
TTTGGTATGGCTTCATTCAGCTCCGGTTCCCAACGATCAAGGCGAGTTACATGATCCCCCATGTTGTGCA
AAAAAGCGGTTAGCTCCTTCGGTCCTCCGATCGTTGTCAGAAGTAAGTTGGCCGCAGTGTTATCACTCAT
GGTTATGGCAGCACTGCATAATTCTCTTACTGTCATGCCATCCGTAAGATGCTTTTCTGTGACTGGTGAG
TACTCAACCAAGTCATTCTGAGAATAGTGTATGCGGCGACCGAGTTGCTCTTGCCCGGCGTCAATACGGG
ATAATACCGCGCCACATAGCAGAACTTTAAAAGTGCTCATCATTGGAAAACGTTCTTCGGGGCGAAAACT
CTCAAGGATCTTACCGCTGTTGAGATCCAGTTCGATGTAACCCACTCGTGCACCCAACTGATCTTCAGCA
TCTTTTACTTTCACCAGCGTTTCTGGGTGAGCAAAAACAGGAAGGCAAAATGCCGCAAAAAAGGGAATAA
GGGCGACACGGAAATGTTGAATACTCATACTCTTCCTTTTTCAATATTATTGAAGCATTTATCAGGGTTA
TTGTCTCATGAGCGGATACATATTTGAATGTATTTAGAAAAATAAACAAATAGGGGTTCCGCGCACATTT
CCCCGAAAAGTGCCACCTGACGTC
Features (pLannotate 1.2.2; 23 found; start..end, strand, type, name):
     28..80      -  misc_feature   bom (fragment): basis of mobility region from pBR322
    235..614     +  enhancer       CMV enhancer: human cytomegalovirus immediate early enhancer
    615..818     +  promoter       CMV promoter: human cytomegalovirus (CMV) immediate early promoter
    814..847     +  LTR            5' LTR (truncated) (fragment): truncated 5' long terminal repeat (LTR) from HIV-1
    863..881     +  promoter       T7 promoter: promoter for bacteriophage T7 RNA polymerase
    901..2472    +  CDS            PIF3: PIF3_ARATH - Also known as BHLH8, EN100, PAP3. Experimental evidence at protein level: Swiss-Prot protein existence level 1. Transcription factor acting positively in the phytochrome signaling pathway. Activates transcription by binding to the G box (5'- CACGTG-3'). From Arabidopsis thaliana (Mouse-ear cress).
   2737..3516    +  CDS            RELA (fragment): TF65_HUMAN - Also known as NFKB3. Experimental evidence at protein level: Swiss-Prot protein existence level 1. NF-kappa-B is a pleiotropic transcription factor present in almost all cell types and is the endpoint of a series of signal transduction events that are initiated by a vast array of stimuli related to many biological processes such as inflammation, immunity, differentiation, cell growth, tumorigenesis and apoptosis. NF-kappa-B is a homo- or heterodimeric complex formed by the Rel-like domain- containing proteins RELA/p65, RELB, NFKB1/p105, NFKB1/p50, REL and NFKB2/p52. The heterodime
   3529..4104    +  CDS            RTA_EBVB9 (fragment): Experimental evidence at protein level: Swiss-Prot protein existence level 1. Immediate-early transcription factor that controls the initiation of viral lytic gene expression and lytic reactivation from latency. Triggers lytic replication, and initiates a cellular senescence program in epithelial cells. Upregulates human DCR3/TNFRSF6B by directly binding to its receptor. From Epstein-Barr virus (strain B95-8) (HHV-4) (Human herpesvirus 4).
   4145..4163    -  promoter       SP6 promoter: promoter for bacteriophage SP6 RNA polymerase
   4189..4413    +  polyA_signal   bGH poly(A) signal: bovine growth hormone polyadenylation signal
   4417..4438    +  promoter       SV40 promoter (fragment): SV40 enhancer and early promoter
   4459..4887    +  rep_origin     f1 ori (sequence partly withheld): f1 bacteriophage origin of replication; arrow indicates direction of (+) strand synthesis
   4901..5230    +  promoter       SV40 promoter: SV40 enhancer and early promoter
   5297..6088    +  CDS            neo: KKA2_KLEPN - Also known as kan, nptII. Experimental evidence at protein level: Swiss-Prot protein existence level 1. Resistance to kanamycin, neomycin, paromomycin, ribostamycin, butirosin and gentamicin B. From Klebsiella pneumoniae.
   6112..6270    +  CDS            ble (fragment): BLE_KLEPN - Experimental evidence at protein level: Swiss-Prot protein existence level 1. Binding protein with a strong affinity to the bleomycin family of antibiotics. Binds to CL990; an antimitotic-antibiotic compound. From Klebsiella pneumoniae.
   6265..6386    +  polyA_signal   SV40 poly(A) signal: SV40 polyadenylation signal
   6459..6475    -  protein_bind   lac operator: The lac repressor binds to the lac operator to inhibit transcription in E. coli. This inhibition can be relieved by adding lactose or isopropyl-β-D-thiogalactopyranoside (IPTG). lac repressor encoded by lacI
   6483..6513    -  promoter       lac promoter: promoter for the E. coli lac operon
   6528..6549    -  protein_bind   CAP binding site: CAP binding activates transcription in the presence of cAMP. E. coli catabolite activator protein
   6562..6654    -  CDS            lacI (fragment): lac repressor; lacI; The lac repressor binds to the lac operator to inhibit transcription in E. coli. This inhibition can be relieved by adding lactose or isopropyl-β-D-thiogalactopyranoside (IPTG).
   6837..7425    -  rep_origin     ori: high-copy-number ColE1/pMB1/pBR322/pUC origin of replication
   7596..8456    -  CDS            AmpR: β-lactamase; bla; confers resistance to ampicillin, carbenicillin, and related antibiotics
   8457..8561    -  promoter       AmpR promoter: bla
