[The description below was written by a language model from this plasmid's Addgene catalogue record and pLannotate feature annotations shown in this document.]
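Description:
pPKm-226 is a pcDNA3-based mammalian expression plasmid of about 8.6 kb that encodes a fusion of Arabidopsis thaliana PIF3 (phytochrome-interacting factor 3, a bHLH transcription factor) to a strong transcriptional activation module. It is propagated in E. coli through a high-copy ColE1/pUC-type origin with ampicillin selection from the β-lactamase gene, and it also carries an f1 origin. For selection in mammalian cells, the backbone supplies an SV40 early promoter driving the neomycin/kanamycin phosphotransferase gene, followed by an SV40 polyadenylation signal.

In the sequenced record, the expression cassette consists of the CMV immediate-early enhancer and promoter, a T7 promoter, the full PIF3 coding sequence, and then fragments of human RELA (p65) and the Epstein-Barr virus Rta transactivator, terminated by the bGH polyadenylation signal. The p65 and Rta segments are two of the three components of the tripartite VPR activator (VP64-p65-Rta). The unannotated gap between PIF3 and p65 could accommodate a linker and VP64, but the feature table does not annotate it.

The catalogue fields are not fully consistent. The insert is named PIF3-VP64, whereas the purpose line and annotated features point to PIF3-VPR. The purpose line also mentions "CMVmin", while the annotation shows a complete CMV enhancer and promoter.

The associated publication concerns genetically encoded PhyB optogenetics. In such systems, light-activated phytochrome B binds PIF3. A PIF3-activator fusion of this type would typically be the recruited half of a light-switchable two-hybrid system for gene expression, paired with a PhyB fusion tethered to DNA, although the record does not name the partner constructs.
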