Addgene plasmid #90497: pPKm- 226
Purpose: pcDNA3 - CMVmin - PIF3 - VPR expresses PIF3 and VPR transactivator domain , under CMV promoter
Depositing lab: Todd Coleman. Depositing organization: University of California, San Diego (UCSD). Publication: Biosynthesis of Orthogonal Molecules Using Ferredoxin and Ferredoxin-NADP(+) Reductase Systems Enables Genetically Encoded PhyB Optogenetics. Kyriakakis P, Catanho M, Hoffner N, Thavarajah W, Hu VJ, Chao SS, Hsu A, Pham V, Naghavian L, Dozier LE, Patrick GN, Coleman TP. ACS Synth Biol. 2018 Feb 16;7(2):706-717. doi: 10.1021/acssynbio.7b00413. Epub 2018 Jan 24. PubMed 29301067.
Backbone
  Vector backbone: pcDNA3
  Vector type: Mammalian Expression
Growth in bacteria
  Bacterial resistance: Ampicillin, 100 μg/mL
  Growth temperature: 37°C
  Growth strain: NEB Stable
  Copy number: High Copy
Gene/Insert
  Gene/Insert name: PIF3-VP64
  Species: A. thaliana (mustard weed)
  Cloning method: Restriction Enzyme; 5′ cloning site unknown (unknown if destroyed); 3′ cloning site unknown (unknown if destroyed)
Terms and licenses: Academic/Nonprofit Terms; Industry Terms: Not Available to Industry
How to cite: pPKm- 226 was a gift from Todd Coleman (Addgene plasmid # 90497 ; http://n2t.net/addgene:90497 ; RRID:Addgene_90497)
